>Addgene plasmid #234465 | pRsetB-RoTq-On | addgene full sequence | sequence record 471779 | Addgene NGS Result
CCTTTTTACGGTTCCTGGCCTTTTGCTGGCCTTTTGCTCACATGTTCTTTCCTGCGTTATCCCCTGATTC
TGTGGATAACCGTATTACCGCCTTTGAGTGAGCTGATACCGCTCGCCGCAGCCGAACGACCGAGCGCAGC
GAGTCAGTGAGCGAGGAAGCGGAAGAGCGCCCAATACGCAAACCGCCTCTCCCCGCGCGTTGGCCGATTC
ATTAATGCAGGATCTCGATCCCGCGAAATTAATACGACTCACTATAGGGAGACCACAACGGTTTCCCTCT
AGAAATAATTTTGTTTAACTTTAAGAAGGAGATATACATATGAAACATCACCATCATCATCATCATGGTG
GAGCTAGCATGGTGAGCAAAGGCGAAGAACTGTTTACCGGCGTGGTGCCGATTCTGGTGGAACTGGATGG
CGATGTGAACGGCCATAAATTTAGCGTGAGCGGCGAAGGCGAAGGCGATGCGACCTATGGCAAACTGACC
CTGAAATTTATTAGCACCACCGGCAAACTGCCGGTGCCGTGGCCGACCCTGGTGACCACCCTGTCCTGGG
GCGTGCAGTGCTTTGCGCGCTATCCGGATCATATGAAACGCCATGATTTTTTTAAAAGCGCGATGCCGGA
AGGCTATGTGCAGGAACGCACCATTTTTTTTAAAGATGATGGCAACTATAAAACCCGCGCGGAAGTGAAA
TTTGAAGGCGATACCCTGGTGAACCGCATTGAACTGAAAGGCATTGATTTTAAAGAAGATGGCAACATTC
TGGGCCATAAACTGGAATATAACGGTTGGTGCGGAGATAACGTGTATATTACCGCGGATAAACAGAAAAA
CGGCATTAAAGCGAACTTTAAAATTCGCCATAACATTGAAGATGGCGGCGTGCAGCTGGCGGATCATTAT
CAGCAGAACACCCCGATTGGCGATGGCCCGGTGCTGCTGCCGGATAACCATTATCTGAGCACCTGCAGCA
AACTGAGCAAAGATCCGAACGAAAAACGCGATCATATGGTGTTTCTGGAATTTGTGACCGCGGCGGGCAT
TACCCTGGGCATGGATGAACTGTATAAATAACTCGAGGGGCCCAAGCT
[35 nt withheld, positions 1099-1133]
CCATTGACGTTGGAGTCCACGTTCTTT
[37 nt withheld, positions 1161-1197]
ACCCTATCTCGGTCTATTCTTTTGATTTATAAGGGATTTTGCCGATTTCGGCCTATTGGTTAAAAAATGA
GCTGATTTAACAAAAATTTAACGCGAATTTTAACAAAATATTAACGCTTACAATTTAGGTGGCACTTTTC
GGGGAAATGTGCGCGGAACCCCTATTTGTTTATTTTTCTAAATACATTCAAATATGTATCCGCTCATGAG
ACAATAACCCTGATAAATGCTTCAATAATATTGAAAAAGGAAGAGTATGATTGAACAAGATGGATTGCAC
GCAGGTTCTCCGGCCGCTTGGGTGGAGAGGCTATTCGGCTATGACTGGGCACAACAGACAATCGGCTGCT
CTGATGCCGCCGTGTTCCGGCTGTCAGCGCAGGGGCGCCCGGTTCTTTTTGTCAAGACCGACCTGTCCGG
TGCCCTGAATGAACTGCAAGACGAGGCAGCGCGGCTATCGTGGCTGGCCACGACGGGCGTTCCTTGCGCA
GCTGTGCTCGACGTTGTCACTGAAGCGGGAAGGGACTGGCTGCTATTGGGCGAAGTGCCGGGGCAGGATC
TCCTGTCATCTCACCTTGCTCCTGCCGAGAAAGTATCCATCATGGCTGATGCAATGCGGCGGCTGCATAC
GCTTGATCCGGCTACCTGCCCATTCGACCACCAAGCGAAACATCGCATCGAGCGAGCACGTACTCGGATG
GAAGCCGGTCTTGTCGATCAGGATGATCTGGACGAAGAGCATCAGGGGCTCGCGCCAGCCGAACTGTTCG
CCAGGCTCAAGGCGAGCATGCCCGACGGCGAGGATCTCGTCGTGACCCATGGCGATGCCTGCTTGCCGAA
TATCATGGTGGAAAATGGCCGCTTTTCTGGATTCATCGACTGTGGCCGGCTGGGTGTGGCGGACCGCTAT
CAGGACATAGCGTTGGCTACCCGTGATATTGCTGAAGAGCTTGGCGGCGAATGGGCTGACCGCTTCCTCG
TGCTTTACGGTATCGCCGCTCCCGATTCGCAGCGCATCGCCTTCTATCGCCTTCTTGACGAGTTCTTCTG
ACTGTCAGACCAAGTTTACTCATATATACTTTAGATTGATTTAAAACTTCATTTTTAATTTAAAAGGATC
TAGGTGAAGATCCTTTTTGATAATCTCATGACCAAAATCCCTTAACGTGAGTTTTCGTTCCACTGAGCGT
CAGACCCCGTAGAAAAGATCAAAGGATCTTCTTGAGATCCTTTTTTTCTGCGCGTAATCTGCTGCTTGCA
AACAAAAAAACCACCGCTACCAGCGGTGGTTTGTTTGCCGGATCAAGAGCTACCAACTCTTTTTCCGAAG
GTAACTGGCTTCAGCAGAGCGCAGATACCAAATACTGTTCTTCTAGTGTAGCCGTAGTTAGGCCACCACT
TCAAGAACTCTGTAGCACCGCCTACATACCTCGCTCTGCTAATCCTGTTACCAGTGGCTGCTGCCAGTGG
CGATAAGTCGTGTCTTACCGGGTTGGACTCAAGACGATAGTTACCGGATAAGGCGCAGCGGTCGGGCTGA
ACGGGGGGTTCGTGCACACAGCCCAGCTTGGAGCGAACGACCTACACCGAACTGAGATACCTACAGCGTG
AGCTATGAGAAAGCGCCACGCTTCCCGAAGGGAGAAAGGCGGACAGGTATCCGGTAAGCGGCAGGGTCGG
AACAGGAGAGCGCACGAGGGAGCTTCCAGGGGGAAACGCCTGGTATCTTTATAGTCCTGTCGGGTTTCGC
CACCTCTGACTTGAGCGTCGATTTTTGTGATGCTCGTCAGGGGGGCGGAGCCTATGGAAAAACGCCAGCA
ACGCGG
Features (pLannotate 1.2.2; 10 found; start..end, strand, type, name):
     32..165     +  rep_origin     RSF ori (fragment): Plasmids containing the RSF 1030 origin of replication can be propagated in E. coli cells that contain additional plasmids with compatible origins.
    167..220     +  CDS            lacI (fragment): lac repressor; lacI; The lac repressor binds to the lac operator to inhibit transcription in E. coli. This inhibition can be relieved by adding lactose or isopropyl-β-D-thiogalactopyranoside (IPTG).
    240..258     +  promoter       T7 promoter: promoter for bacteriophage T7 RNA polymerase
    290..312     +  RBS            RBS: efficient ribosome binding site from bacteriophage T7 gene 10 (Olins and Rangwala, 1989)
    332..350     +  CDS            capTEV™ (fragment): composite tag for in vivo biotinylation, TEV protease cleavage, and 6xHis tagging
    359..1078    +  CDS            mTurquoise: mTurquoise is a basic (constitutively fluorescent) cyan fluorescent protein published in 2010, derived from Aequorea victoria. It has low acid sensitivity.
   1099..1323    +  rep_origin     M13 ori (fragment) (sequence partly withheld): M13 bacteriophage origin of replication; arrow indicates direction of (+) strand synthesis
   1349..1453    +  promoter       AmpR promoter: bla
   1454..2248    +  CDS            NeoR/KanR: aminoglycoside phosphotransferase from Tn5; aph(3')-II (or nptII); confers resistance to neomycin, kanamycin, and G418 (Geneticin®)
   2419..3007    +  rep_origin     ori: high-copy-number ColE1/pMB1/pBR322/pUC origin of replication
