[The description below was written by a language model from this plasmid's Addgene catalogue record and pLannotate feature annotations shown in this document.]
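Description:
pRsetB-RoTq-On is a small (about 3.0 kb) bacterial expression plasmid built on the pRsetB backbone for producing the RoTq-On protein in E. coli. According to the associated publication title, RoTq-On belongs to a family of thiol-disulfide redox biosensors read out by fluorescence lifetime. The annotated open reading frame matches the cyan fluorescent protein mTurquoise, an Aequorea victoria derivative, which indicates that the sensor is built on this scaffold. The specific changes that confer redox sensitivity are not described in the record.

Expression is driven by a bacteriophage T7 promoter followed by the efficient T7 gene 10 ribosome binding site, so production requires a host that supplies T7 RNA polymerase. No lac operator is annotated. A short lacI match and a short RSF origin match upstream of the promoter are only fragments and are unlikely to be functional. The coding sequence begins with a backbone-encoded N-terminal 7xHis tag, which the annotation software picked up as a partial match to a composite His-containing tag; it allows purification of the recombinant sensor by immobilised metal affinity chromatography.

The plasmid replicates through a high-copy ColE1/pUC-type origin and also carries a fragment of an M13 phage origin. Selection is with kanamycin, provided by the Tn5 aminoglycoside phosphotransferase gene (NeoR/KanR) expressed from the bla (AmpR) promoter. The construct is suited to making purified RoTq-On protein for in vitro characterisation of the sensor, such as its spectroscopic and fluorescence-lifetime responses to redox conditions.
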