Addgene plasmid #234465: pRsetB-RoTq-On
Purpose: Bacterial expression vector for RoTq-On
Depositing lab: Gary Yellen. Depositing organization: Harvard Medical School. Publication: Mechanism and application of thiol-disulfide redox biosensors with a fluorescence-lifetime readout. Rosen PC, Glaser A, Martinez-Francois JR, Lim DC, Brooks DJ, Fu P, Kim E, Kern D, Yellen G. Proc Natl Acad Sci U S A. 2025 May 13;122(19):e2503978122. doi: 10.1073/pnas.2503978122. Epub 2025 May 6. PubMed 40327692.
Backbone
  Vector backbone: pRsetB
  Vector type: Bacterial Expression
Growth in bacteria
  Bacterial resistance: Kanamycin, 50 μg/mL
  Growth temperature: 37°C
  Growth strain: DH5alpha
  Copy number: Unknown
Gene/Insert
  Gene/Insert name: RoTq-On
  Tag / fusion protein: 7xHis (N terminal on backbone)
Terms and licenses: Academic/Nonprofit Terms; Industry Terms: Not Available to Industry
How to cite: pRsetB-RoTq-On was a gift from Gary Yellen (Addgene plasmid # 234465 ; http://n2t.net/addgene:234465 ; RRID:Addgene_234465)
